Addgene plasmid #168004: APT3-VAMP4
Purpose: positive selection PACE Accessory Plasmid
Depositing lab: David Liu. Depositing organization: Broad Institute. Publication: Phage-assisted evolution of botulinum neurotoxin proteases with reprogrammed specificity. Blum TR, Liu H, Packer MS, Xiong X, Lee PG, Zhang S, Richter M, Minasov G, Satchell KJF, Dong M, Liu DR. Science. 2021 Feb 19;371(6531):803-810. doi: 10.1126/science.abf5972. PubMed 33602850.
Backbone
  Vector backbone: SC101
  Backbone manufacturer: David Liu Lab
  Vector type: Synthetic Biology
Growth in bacteria
  Bacterial resistance: Ampicillin, 100 μg/mL
  Growth temperature: 37°C
  Growth strain: DH5alpha
  Copy number: Low Copy
Gene/Insert
  Gene/Insert name: VAMP4(I75-L91)-T3'PAP
  Species: Synthetic
  Cloning method: Ligation Independent Cloning
Terms and licenses: Academic/Nonprofit Terms; Industry Terms: Not Available to Industry
Depositor comments: Additional insert: gIII/luxAB
How to cite: APT3-VAMP4 was a gift from David Liu (Addgene plasmid # 168004 ; http://n2t.net/addgene:168004 ; RRID:Addgene_168004)
