[The description below was written by a language model from this plasmid's Addgene catalogue record and pLannotate feature annotations shown in this document.]
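Description:
APT3-VAMP4 is a 10,041-nt, low-copy bacterial accessory plasmid for positive selection in phage-assisted continuous evolution (PACE), deposited as part of work on reprogramming the substrate specificity of botulinum neurotoxin proteases. It is built on an SC101 backbone, replicating through the pSC101 origin with its required Rep101 (RepA) protein, and is selected with ampicillin through a bla promoter-driven β-lactamase gene. It is categorised as a synthetic biology vector for use in E. coli.

The payload consists of two divergently oriented modules. On the forward strand, a T7 lysozyme fragment is followed closely by an open reading frame annotated as T7-type RNA polymerase. Together with the insert name, VAMP4(I75-L91)-T3'PAP, this suggests a protease-activated polymerase in which the lysozyme, a natural inhibitor of the polymerase, is tethered to it through a linker carrying VAMP4 residues I75 to L91. The "T3" designation suggests the polymerase has been given T3 promoter specificity, although the annotation does not say this explicitly, and no promoter driving this fusion is annotated. On the reverse strand, a T3 promoter, insulated upstream by an rrnB T1 terminator, drives M13 gene III followed by luxA and luxB from Photorhabdus luminescens.

The intended logic is that a phage-encoded protease able to cleave the VAMP4 sequence would release the polymerase from lysozyme inhibition, switching on transcription from the T3 promoter. The resulting pIII, the minor coat protein needed for phage infectivity, would let phage carrying active protease variants propagate. The co-transcribed luciferase would give a luminescent readout of the same cleavage activity.
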