Features (pLannotate 1.2.2; 12 found; start..end, strand, type, name):
    107..211     +  promoter       AmpR promoter: bla
    212..1072    +  CDS            AmpR: β-lactamase; bla; confers resistance to ampicillin, carbenicillin, and related antibiotics
   1123..1169    +  terminator     rrnB T1 terminator: transcription terminator T1 from the E. coli rrnB gene
   1355..1806    +  CDS            T7 lysozyme (fragment): lysozyme from bacteriophage T7 inhibitor of T7 RNA polymerase
   1916..4561    +  CDS            RPOL_BPT7: Experimental evidence at protein level: Swiss-Prot protein existence level 1. Highly processive DNA-dependent RNA polymerase that catalyzes the transcription of class II and class III viral genes. Recognizes a specific promoter sequence and enters first into an 'abortive phase' where very short transcripts are synthesized and released before proceeding to the processive transcription of long RNA chains. Unwinds the double-stranded DNA to expose the coding strand for templating. Participates in the initiation of viral DNA replication presumably by making primers accessible to the DNA polymerase
   4661..5641    -  CDS            LuxB: LuxB luciferase subunit; luxB; from the Photorhabdus luminescens bioluminescence operon
   5705..6784    -  CDS            luxA (sequence partly withheld): LUXA1_PHOLU - Experimental evidence at protein level: Swiss-Prot protein existence level 1. Light-emitting reaction in luminous bacteria. From Photorhabdus luminescens (Xenorhabdus luminescens).
   6784..8057    -  CDS            M13 gene III (fragment) (sequence partly withheld): pIII; III; minor coat protein
   8239..8257    -  promoter       T3 promoter: promoter for bacteriophage T3 RNA polymerase
   8282..8326    -  terminator     rrnB T1 terminator: transcription terminator T1 from the E. coli rrnB gene
   8821..9043    +  rep_origin     pSC101 ori: low-copy replication origin that requires the Rep101 protein
   9091..10041   +  CDS            Rep101: RepA protein needed for replication with the pSC101 origin; rep101
>Addgene plasmid #168004 | APT3-VAMP4 | addgene full sequence | sequence record 330763 | Addgene NGS Result
ACGGCCTATTTGGCCTAAGGGCCTCGTGATACGCCTATTTTTATAGGTTAATGTCATGATAATAATGGTT
TCTTAGACGTCAGGTGGCACTTTTCGGGGAAATGTGCGCGGAACCCCTATTTGTTTATTTTTCTAAATAC
ATTCAAATATGTATCCGCTCATGAGACAATAACCCTGATAAATGCTTCAATAATATTGAAAAAGGAAGAG
TATGAGTATTCAACATTTCCGTGTCGCCCTTATTCCCTTTTTTGCGGCATTTTGCCTTCCTGTTTTTGCT
CACCCAGAAACGCTGGTGAAAGTAAAAGATGCTGAAGATCAGTTGGGTGCACGAGTGGGTTACATCGAAC
TGGATCTCAACAGCGGTAAGATCCTTGAGAGTTTTCGCCCCGAAGAACGTTTTCCAATGATGAGCACTTT
TAAAGTTCTGCTATGTGGCGCGGTATTATCCCGTATTGACGCCGGGCAAGAGCAACTCGGTCGCCGCATA
CACTATTCTCAGAATGACTTGGTTGAGTACTCACCAGTCACAGAAAAGCATCTTACGGATGGCATGACAG
TAAGAGAATTATGCAGTGCTGCCATAACCATGAGTGATAACACTGCGGCCAACTTACTTCTGACAACGAT
CGGAGGACCGAAGGAGCTAACCGCTTTTTTGCACAACATGGGGGATCATGTAACTCGCCTTGATCGTTGG
GAACCGGAGCTGAATGAAGCCATACCAAACGACGAGCGTGACACCACGATGCCTGTAGCAATGGCAACAA
CGTTGCGCAAACTATTAACTGGCGAACTACTTACTCTAGCTTCCCGGCAACAATTAATAGACTGGATGGA
GGCGGATAAAGTTGCAGGACCACTTCTGCGCTCGGCCCTTCCGGCTGGCTGGTTTATTGCTGATAAATCT
GGAGCCGGTGAGCGTGGGTCTCGCGGTATCATTGCAGCACTGGGGCCAGATGGTAAGCCCTCCCGTATCG
TAGTTATCTACACGACGGGGAGTCAGGCAACTATGGATGAACGAAATAGACAGATCGCTGAGATAGGTGC
CTCACTGATTAAGCATTGGTAACGTAATGCTCTGCCAGTGTTACAACCAATTAACCAATTCTGATTTCCG
GTCAAATAAAACGAAAGGCTCAGTCGAAAGACTGGGCCTTTCGTTTTATTCTAGAGCACAGCTAACACCA
CGTCGTCCCTATCTGCTGCCCTAGGTCTATGAGTGGTTGCTGGATAACTTTACGGGCATGCATAAGGCTC
GTAATATATATTCAGGGAGACCACAACGGTTTCCCTCTACAAATAATTTTGTTTAACTTTTACTAGAGTT
CCTTCCTCGAAAGGAAAAAAAAAAATGGCTCGTGTACAGTTTAAACAACGTGAATCTACTGACGCAATCT
TTGTTCACTGCTCGGCTACCAAGCCAAGTCAGAATGTTGGTGTCCGTGAGATTCGCCAGTGGCACAAAGA
GCAGGGTTGGCTCGATGTGGGATACCACTTTATCATCAAGCGAGACGGTACTGTGGAGGCAGGACGAGAT
GAGATGGCTGTAGGCTCTCACGCTAAGGGTTACAACCACAACTCTATCGGCGTCTGCCTTGTTGGTGGTA
TCGACGATAAAGGTAAGTTCGACGCTAACTTTACGCCAGCCCAAATGCAATCCCTTCGCTCACTGCTTGT
CACACTGCTGGCTAAGTACGAAGGCGCTGTGCTTCGCGCCCATCATGAGGTGGCGCCGAAGGCTTCCCCT
TCGTTCGACCTTAAGCGTTGGTGGGAGAAGAACGAACTGGTCACATCTGACCGTGGTAGCGGCGGTGGTG
CGAGTGGTGGTGCGATTGAGCGTGGAGAACGCCTTGACGAATTGCAAGACAAATCGGAGTCTCTTGGCGG
TAGCGCAGGCAGTGGAGCGGGCGGTAACACGATTAACATCGCTAAGAACGACTTCTCTGACATCGAACTG
GCTGCTATCCCGTTCAACACTCTGGCTGACCATTACGGTGAGCGTTTAGCTCGCGAACAGTTGGCCCTTG
AGCATGAGTCTTACGAGATGGGTGAAGCACGCTTCCGCAAGATGTTTGAGCGTCAACTTAAAGCTGGTGA
GGTTGCGGATAACGCTGCCGCCAAGCCTCTCATCACTACCCTACTCCCTAAGATGATTGCACGCATCAAC
GACTGGTTTGAGGAAGTGAAAGCTAAGCTCGGCAGGCGCCCGACAGCCTTCCAGTTCCTGCAAGAAATCA
AGCCGGAAGCCGTAGCGTACATCACCATTAAGACCACTCTGGCTTGCCTAACCAGTGCTGACAATACAAC
CGTTCAGGCTGTAGCAAGCGCAATCGGTCGGGCCATTGAGGACGAGGCTCGCTTCGGTCGTATCCGTGAC
CTTGAAGCTAAGCACTTCAAGAAAAACGTTGAGGAACAACTCAACAAGCGCGTAGGGCACGTCTACAAGA
AAGCATTTATGCAAGTTGTCGAGGCTGACATGCTCTCTAAGGGTCTACTCGGTGGCGAGGCGTGGTCTTC
GTGGTATAAGAAAGACTCTATTCATGTAGGAGTACGCTGCATCGAGATGCTCATTAAGTCAACTGGAATG
GTTAGCTTACACCGCCAAAATGCTGGCGTAGTAGGTCAAGACTCTGAGACTATCGAACTCGCACCTGAAT
ACGCTGAGGCTATCGCAACCCGTGCAGGTGCGCTGGCTGGCATCTCTCCGATGTTCCAACCTTGCGTAGT
TCCTCCTAAGCCGTGGACTGGCATTACTGGTGGTGGCTATTGGGCTAACGGTCGTCGTCCTCTGGCGCTG
GTGCGTACTCACAGTAAGAAAGCACTGATGCGCTACGAAGACGTTTACATGCCTGAGGTGTACAAAGCGA
TTAACATTGCGCAAAACACCGCATGGAAAATCAACAAGAAAGTCCTAGCGGTCGCCAACGTAATCACCAA
GTGGAAGCATTGTCCGGTCGAGGACATCCCTGCGATTGAGCGTGAAGAACTCCCGATGAAACCGGAAGAC
ATCGACATGAATCCTGAGGCTCTCACCGCGTGGAAACGTGCTGCCGCTGCTGTGTACCGCAAGGACAAGG
CTCGCAAGTCTCGCCGTATCAGACTTGAGTTCATGCTTGAGCAAGCCAATAAGTTTGCTAACCATAAGGC
CATCTGGTTCCCTTACAACATGGACTGGCGCGGTCGTGTTTACGCTGTGTCAATGTTCAACCCGCAAGGT
AACGATATGACCAAAGGACTGCTTACGCTGGCGAAAGGTAAACCAATCGGTAAGGAAGGTTACTACTGGC
TGAAAATCCACGGTGCAAACTGTGCGGGTGTCGATAAGGTTCCGTTCCCTGAGCGCATCAAGTTCATTGA
GGAAAACCACGAGAACATCATGGCTTGCGCTAAGTCTCCACTGGAGAACACTTGGTGGGCTGAGCAAGAT
TCTCCGTTCTGCTTCCTTGCGTTCTGCTTTGAGTACGCTGGGGTACAGCACCACGGCCTGAGCTATAACT
GCTCCCTTCCGCTGGCGTTTGACGGGTCTTGCTCTGTCATCCAGCACTTCTCCGCGATGCTCCGAGATGA
GGTAGGTGGTCGCGCGGTTAACTTGCTTCCTAGTGAAACCGTTCAGGACATCTACGGGATTGTTGCTAAG
AAAGTCAACGAGATTCTACAAGCAGACGCAATCAATGGGACCGATAACGAAGTAGTTACCGTGACCGATG
AGAACACTGGTGAAATCTCTGAGAAAGTCAAGCTGGGCACTAAGGCACTGGCTGGTCAATGGCTGGCTTA
CGGTGTTACTCGCAGTGTGACTAAGCGTTCAGTCATGACGCTGGCTTACGGGTCCAAAGAGTTCGGCTTC
CGTCAACAAGTGCTGGACGATACCATTCAGCCAGCTATTGATTCCGGCAAGGGTCTGATGTTCACCCAGC
CGAATCAGGCTGCTAGATACATGGCTAAGCTGATTTGGGAATCTGTGAGCGTGACGGTGGTAGCTGCGGT
TGAAGCAATGAACTGGCTTAAGTCTGCTGCTAAGCTGCTGGCTGCTGAGGTCAAAGATAAGAAGACTGGA
GAGATTCTTCGCAAGCGTTGCGCTGTGCATTGGATAACTCCTGATGGTTTCCCTGTGTGGCAGGAATACA
AGAAGCCTATTCAGACGCGCTTGGACCTGATGTTCCTCGGTCAGTTCCGCTTACAGCTTACCATTAACAC
CAACAAAGATAGCGAGATTGATGCACACAAACAGGAGGCTGGTATCGCTCCTAACTTTGTACACAGCCAA
GACGGTAGCCACCTTCGTAAGACTGTAGTGTGGGCACACGAGAAGTACGGAATCGAATCTTTTGCACTGA
TTCACGACTCCTTCGGTACCATTCCGGCTGACGCTGCGAACCTGTTCAAAGCAGTGCGCGAAACTATGGT
TGACACATATGAGTCTTGTGATGTACTGGCTGATTTCTACGACCAGTTCGCTGACCAGTTGCACGAGTCT
CAATTGGACAAAATGCCAGCACTTCCGGCTAAAGGTAACTTGAACCTCCGTGACATCTTAGAGTCGGACT
TCGCGTTCGCGTAATGGAGATTTTCAACATGACGCCATGGGCATTAAAAAATGCCCTCTTGGGTTATCAA
GAGGGTCATTATATTTGCTGAGGAGTGCCGTTAATTAAGTTTAGGTATATTCCGTGTGGTACTTCTTAAT
ATTATCATCAACAATATTGATTACATTTTTTTGGCTCATCAAATCATTCATTGGTTCAAAGGACAGCAAT
ACACTTTTCGCACCACACTTTTCAATTGCCAACTTAGCCGCAGTTATACACTCCGTATAATTTCCGACAG
CGTTTTCTGCAATTATTTCTTCAAGTTTATTTTCGAAATTTTCATTAGGGTGCATTTCAAGAACATAATC
ACTAATAAATGCACGCGTCTCTTGTTTAGCTTTATTACTATCTTCGTTATAGTTAACTAATATCATTAAC
TGATGGTCTATCTCTGATAGGTCAACGTCATATTTATCCGCAACGGCTTTATATCTTTCAGCATATTCAT
ATCTAACATCATTAGAATCATCCCACTTAAAGATGAGAGGAATACCTTTTTTGGCCGCCCACTCAACAAT
ATGATGACTGGTTGCTGTTACATATTTCCGAGGTCCGCCTGGCGTATAAGCATGGGGATTTACAGATATT
TTAGGGAAGCTATAAAAATCGTTATCTGGATTACAATAGCCTGTTGTTAAAGCATCGTTAATGATTTCAT
AACACTCTTCAAATAGTTGCTGTTGATATTCAACCGGGCGATTAAAAAAATGCATTTCATCTTTTTTTTC
GCAATCACTAAACCCTAAAATAAATCTCCCTTCACTTAACTGATCCAATAAGCAAGCTTCCTCCGCTATG
CGGACAGGATGATGAGTTGTAATGATGTGATTTAATGAACCAATTTTAATTTTCTCTGTTAAACCGAGCA
GAAAACCAGAAACAGTCAGAGGAGCGCCGACAACACCATTATCTGAAAAATGATTTTCATACACTAAAAT
CTGTTCAAAATTCAACTTATCAACATACTCCGTTATTTCCTGCATGCGAACTATACTCTGTTCTTGAACA
GTTGTTGAATTGATGAAGTTAAGGAAGAACAATCCAAATTTGCTACCGCCACCGCCGCTACCGCCACCGC
CGCTACCGCCACCGCCGCTACCGCCACCGCCATAATATAATAGCGAACGTTGTTTTTCTTTAAGAAATGG
CATGACATCAGACTGGAAGAGCTTCATGGAAGCAATAATTTCGTCTACTGTTCCATTAGCTTCAAATCCA
CAACAAATATTTGATATTCCTGTAGCATCAATGTCTTTTTGAATTATGTCAATACATTCCTGCGGCGTTC
CCACGGGATTGATTTCGTAACTGTAATCAATACGGCGATTAGTATCTTTATGTCCTTTTAATACAAAGTC
ACGCCACTGCCCTTTATTGAAATCATAACCTCTTGTTTGGTCTGAATCATCAAAAATAGTCGTAGCATTC
ACATAAGAATCATACCAATGCCCCAGAAATTTCCGGCAAATCTCTTTCGCTTTAATTGAGTCATGATCTA
CAGATGTTATATATGATAAGCAATGGTCGATATTATGAATATCGTGCCCATATTCTTGAGCCACTTCATT
ATAAAGCTCAAGTTGTGCTTTCTTTTCGTTAGTATTTATAATCCAACTTAATATCATCGGTAGGCCAAAT
TGAGCAGCCCACTCAGTCGTCGAAGCTGATTCAGCCACCACATAAACCGGTGCGCCACCTCTGCTATACG
CCGCGGGGTTTACTTTTACCTTATGGAACTTGATATGTTCATTATCAGCTTCCATATATCCCTCTGTCAT
GCCATTCTTTATCAGCCCGTACCAGCATTCCGCTAAGGCGCGACTGTTATTCATATCTGTGCCGAATACG
CGAAAGTCCTTGTTGTAAAGCCCTCGGCAAATACCAAACCGAAATCGTCCTTTTGACATTTGATCCAATA
AATTCACATCTTCAAGTTGGCGTACTGGATGGGCTGTGGGAAGAACAATAGCGGCAGTTCCTACATTCAA
TTTTTTAGTCGCGCCAAGTAAATATGCAGCAGCGACATAAGGGTTACCAAGCAAACCAAACTCCGTGAAA
TGATGCTCCAGTAACCATACGGTATCAAAACCACACTCCTCAGAGATGCGACCTAATTTAACCAAACGTT
TCATTACCTCTGTTTGGGAAAATTGGGGAGGTTGGTATGTAAGCAAAAAGTTTCCAAATTTC
[37 nt withheld, positions 6783-6819]
A
[50 nt withheld, positions 6821-6870]
GCGGAACAGGTTGATCTTATCGCAGTCGATACTGAACTCGTAAGGTTTACCAGCGCCAAAGACAAAAGGG
CGACATTCAACCGATTGAGGGAGG
[35 nt withheld, positions 6965-6999]
T
[62 nt withheld, positions 7001-7062]
A
[41 nt withheld, positions 7064-7104]
A
[161 nt withheld, positions 7106-7266]
TCCCTCAGAGC
[82 nt withheld, positions 7278-7359]
GACAGGAGGTTGAGGCAGGTCAGACGATTGG
[176 nt withheld, positions 7391-7566]
C
[305 nt withheld, positions 7568-7872]
T
[98 nt withheld, positions 7874-7971]
G
[85 nt withheld, positions 7973-8057]
TTTTTTCCTTTTTACTGCACCTGCAGGTCTTTCTTATGAGTTACCTCCTGAACTTGGTAAACAGAACAAC
AAAGCTGCCTGATAGTGGCCTTTATTTTTGGCATAAATAACAGAATAAACACTGCACTGTGTATTCATTC
CAACGAGTGAATACACGGAGCAATGTCGCTCCTTCTTTCTCCCTTTAGTGAGGGTTAATTGTAGGGTCCC
TAAGTCTCCTCAGCAAAACGAAAGGCCCAGTCTTTCGACTGAGCCTTTCGTTTTATTTGACCGGATGTCC
TCTTGACAGTAAGACGGGTAAGCCTGTTGATGATACCGCTGCCTTACTGGGTGCATTAGCCAGTCTGAAT
GACCTGTCACGGGATAATCCGAAGTGGTCAGACTGGAAAATCAGAGGGCAGGAACTGCTGAACAGCAAAA
AGTCAGATAGCACCACATAGCAGACCCGCCATAAAACGCCCTGAGAAGCCCGTGACGGGCTTTTCTTGTA
TTATGGGTAGTTTCCTTGCATGAATCCATAAAAGGCGCCTGTAGTGCCATTTACCCCCATTCACTGCCAG
AGCCGTGAGCGCAGCGAACTGAATGTCACGAAAAAGACAGCGACTCAGGTGCCTGATGGTCGGAGACAAA
AGGAATATTCAGCGATTTGCCCGAGCTTGCGAGGGTGCTACTTAAGCCTTTAGGGTTTTAAGGTCTGTTT
TGTAGAGGAGCAAACAGCGTTTGCGACATCCTTTTGTAATACTGCGGAACTGACTAAAGTAGTGAGTTAT
ACACAGGGCTGGGATCTATTCTTTTTATCTTTTTTTATTCTTTCTTTATTCTATAAATTATAACCACTTG
AATATAAACAAAAAAAACACACAAAGGTCTAGCGGAATTTACAGAGGGTCTAGCAGAATTTACAAGTTTT
CCAGCAAAGGTCTAGCAGAATTTACAGATACCCACAACTCAAAGGAAAAGGACTAGTAATTATCATTGAC
TAGCCCATCTCAATTGGTATAGTGATTAAAATCACCTAGACCAATTGAGATGTATGTCTGAATTAGTTGT
TTTCAAAGCAAATGAACTAGCGATTAGTCGCTATGACTTAACGGAGCATGAAACCAAGCTAATTTTATGC
TGTGTGGCACTACTCAACCCCACGATTGAAAACCCTACAAGGAAAGAACGGACGGTATCGTTCACTTATA
ACCAATACGCTCAGATGATGAACATCAGTAGGGAAAATGCTTATGGTGTATTAGCTAAAGCAACCAGAGA
GCTGATGACGAGAACTGTGGAAATCAGGAATCCTTTGGTTAAAGGCTTTGAGATTTTCCAGTGGACAAAC
TATGCCAAGTTCTCAAGCGAAAAATTAGAATTAGTTTTTAGTGAAGAGATATTGCCTTATCTTTTCCAGT
TAAAAAAATTCATAAAATATAATCTGGAACATGTTAAGTCTTTTGAAAACAAATACTCTATGAGGATTTA
TGAGTGGTTATTAAAAGAACTAACACAAAAGAAAACTCACAAGGCAAATATAGAGATTAGCCTTGATGAA
TTTAAGTTCATGTTAATGCTTGAAAATAACTACCATGAGTTTAAAAGGCTTAACCAATGGGTTTTGAAAC
CAATAAGTAAAGATTTAAACACTTACAGCAATATGAAATTGGTGGTTGATAAGCGAGGCCGCCCGACTGA
TACGTTGATTTTCCAAGTTGAACTAGATAGACAAATGGATCTCGTAACCGAACTTGAGAACAACCAGATA
AAAATGAATGGTGACAAAATACCAACAACCATTACATCAGATTCCTACCTACGTAACGGACTAAGAAAAA
CACTACACGATGCTTTAACTGCAAAAATTCAGCTCACCAGTTTTGAGGCAAAATTTTTGAGTGACATGCA
AAGTAAGCATGATCTCAATGGTTCGTTCTCATGGCTCACGCAAAAACAACGAACCACACTAGAGAACATA
CTGGCTAAATACGGAAGGATCTGA
